>Addgene plasmid #80946 | AAVS1-Pur-CAG-mCherry | depositor full sequence | sequence record 156394 | AAVS1-Pur-CAG-mCherry sequence 10958 bps
CTAGTCCTGCAGGTTTAAACGAATTCGCCCTTTGCTTTCTCTGACCAGCATTCTCTCCCCTGGGCCTGTG
CCGCTTTCTGTCTGCAGCTTGTGGCCTGGGTCACCTCTACGGCTGGCCCAGATCCTTCCCTGCCGCCTCC
TTCAGGTTCCGTCTTCCTCCACTCCCTCTTCCCCTTGCTCTCTGCTGTGTTGCTGCCCAAGGATGCTCTT
TCCGGAGCACTTCCTTCTCGGCGCTGCACCACGTGATGTCCTCTGAGCGGATCCTCCCCGTGTCTGGGTC
CTCTCCGGGCATCTCTCCTCCCTCACCCAACCCCATGCCGTCTTCACTCGCTGGGTTCCCTTTTCCTTCT
CCTTCTGGGGCCTGTGCCATCTCTCGTTTCTTAGGATGGCCTTCTCCGACGGATGTCTCCCTTGCGTCCC
GCCTCCCCTTCTTGTAGGCCTGCATCATCACCGTTTTTCTGGACAACCCCAAAGTACCCCGTCTCCCTGG
CTTTAGCCACCTCTCCATCCTCTTGCTTTCTTTGCCTGGACACCCCGTTCTCCTGTGGATTCGGGTCACC
TCTCACTCCTTTCATTTGGGCAGCTCCCCTACCCCCCTTACCTCTCTAGTCTGTGCTAGCTCTTCCAGCC
CCCTGTCATGGCATCTTCCAGGGGTCCGAGAGCTCAGCTAGTCTTCTTCCTCCAACCCGGGCCCCTATGT
CCACTTCAGGACAGCATGTTTGCTGCCTCCAGGGATCCTGTGTCCCCGAGCTGGGACCACCTTATATTCC
CAGGGCCGGTTAATGTGGCTCTGGTTCTGGGTACTTTTATCTGTCCCCTCCACCCCACAGTGGGGCAAGC
TTCTGACCTCTTCTCTTCCTCCCACAGGGCCTCGAGAGATCTGGCAGCGGAGAGGGCAGAGGAAGTCTTC
TAACATGCGGTGACGTGGAGGAGAATCCCGGCCCTAGGCTCGAGATGACCGAGTACAAGCCCACGGTGCG
CCTCGCCACCCGCGACGACGTCCCCAGGGCCGTACGCACCCTCGCCGCCGCGTTCGCCGACTACCCCGCC
ACGCGCCACACCGTCGATCCGGACCGCCACATCGAGCGGGTCACCGAGCTGCAAGAACTCTTCCTCACGC
GCGTCGGGCTCGACATCGGCAAGGTGTGGGTCGCGGACGACGGCGCCGCGGTGGCGGTCTGGACCACGCC
GGAGAGCGTCGAAGCGGGGGCGGTGTTCGCCGAGATCGGCCCGCGCATGGCCGAGTTGAGCGGTTCCCGG
CTGGCCGCGCAGCAACAGATGGAAGGCCTCCTGGCGCCGCACCGGCCCAAGGAGCCCGCGTGGTTCCTGG
CCACCGTCGGCGTCTCGCCCGACCACCAGGGCAAGGGTCTGGGCAGCGCCGTCGTGCTCCCCGGAGTGGA
GGCGGCCGAGCGCGCCGGGGTGCCCGCCTTCCTGGAGACCTCCGCGCCCCGCAACCTCCCCTTCTACGAG
CGGCTCGGCTTCACCGTCACCGCCGACGTCGAGGTGCCCGAAGGACCGCGCACCTGGTGCATGACCCGCA
AGCCCGGTGCCTGATCTAGAGGGCCCGTTTAAACCCGCTGATCAGCCTCGACTGTGCCTTCTAGTTGCCA
GCCATCTGTTGTTTGCCCCTCCCCCGTGCCTTCCTTGACCCTGGAAGGTGCCACTCCCACTGTCCTTTCC
TAATAAAATGAGGAAATTGCATCGCATTGTCTGAGTAGGTGTCATTCTATTCTGGGGGGTGGGGTGGGGC
AGGACAGCAAGGGGGAGGATTGGGAAGACAATAGCAGGCATGCTGGGGATGCGGTGGGCTCTATGGGTCT
CGACATTGATTATTGACTAGTTATTAATAGTAATCAATTACGGGGTCATTAGTTCATAGCCCATATATGG
AGTTCCGCGTTACATAACTTACGGTAAATGGCCCGCCTGGCTGACCGCCCAACGACCCCCGCCCATTGAC
GTCAATAATGACGTATGTTCCCATAGTAACGCCAATAGGGACTTTCCATTGACGTCAATGGGTGGAGTAT
TTACGGTAAACTGCCCACTTGGCAGTACATCAAGTGTATCATATGCCAAGTACGCCCCCTATTGACGTCA
ATGACGGTAAATGGCCCGCCTGGCATTATGCCCAGTACATGACCTTATGGGACTTTCCTACTTGGCAGTA
CATCTACGTATTAGTCATCGCTATTACCATGGTCGAGGTGAGCCCCACGTTCTGCTTCACTCTCCCCATC
TCCCCCCCCTCCCCACCCCCAATTTTGTATTTATTTATTTTTTAATTATTTTGTGCAGCGATGGGGGCGG
GGGGGGGGGGGGGGCGCGCGCCAGGCGGGGCGGGGCGGGGCGAGGGGCGGGGCGGGGCGAGGCGGAGAGG
TGCGGCGGCAGCCAATCAGAGCGGCGCGCTCCGAAAGTTTCCTTTTATGGCGAGGCGGCGGCGGCGGCGG
CCCTATAAAAAGCGAAGCGCGCGGCGGGCGGGGAGTCGCTGCGACGCTGCCTTCGCCCCGTGCCCCGCTC
CGCCGCCGCCTCGCGCCGCCCGCCCCGGCTCTGACTGACCGCGTTACTCCCACAGGTGAGCGGGCGGGAC
GGCCCTTCTCCTCCGGGCTGTAATTAGCGCTTGGTTTAATGACGGCTTGTTTCTTTTCTGTGGCTGCGTG
AAAGCCTTGAGGGGCTCCGGGAGGGCCCTTTGTGCGGGGGGAGCGGCTCGGGGGGTGCGTGCGTGTGTGT
GTGCGTGGGGAGCGCCGCGTGCGGCTCCGCGCTGCCCGGCGGCTGTGAGCGCTGCGGGCGCGGCGCGGGG
CTTTGTGCGCTCCGCAGTGTGCGCGAGGGGAGCGCGGCCGGGGGCGGTGCCCCGCGGTGCGGGGGGGGCT
GCGAGGGGAACAAAGGCTGCGTGCGGGGTGTGTGCGTGGGGGGGTGAGCAGGGGGTGTGGGCGCGTCGGT
CGGGCTGCAACCCCCCCTGCACCCCCCTCCCCGAGTTGCTGAGCACGGCCCGGCTTCGGGTGCGGGGCTC
CGTACGGGGCGTGGCGCGGGGCTCGCCGTGCCGGGCGGGGGGTGGCGGCAGGTGGGGGTGCCGGGCGGGG
CGGGGCCGCCTCGGGCCGGGGAGGGCTCGGGGGAGGGGCGCGGCGGCCCCCGGAGCGCCGGCGGCTGTCG
AGGCGCGGCGAGCCGCAGCCATTGCCTTTTATGGTAATCGTGCGAGAGGGCGCAGGGACTTCCTTTGTCC
CAAATCTGTGCGGAGCCGAAATCTGGGAGGCGCCGCCGCACCCCCTCTAGCGGGCGCGGGGCGAAGCGGT
GCGGCGCCGGCAGGAAGGAAATGGGCGGGGAGGGCCTTCGTGCGTCGCCGCGCCGCCGTCCCCTTCTCCC
TCTCCAGCCTCGGGGCTGTCCGCGGGGGGACGGCTGCCTTCGGGGGGGACGGGGCAGGGCGGGGTTCGGC
TTCTGGCGTGTGACCGGCGGCTCTAGAGCCTCTGCTAACCATGTTCATGCCTTCTTCTTTTTCCTACAGC
TCCTGGGCAACGTGCTGGTTATTGTGCTGTCTCATCATTTTGGCAAAGAATTCGTCGACGCCGCCACCAT
GGTGAGCAAGGGCGAGGAGGATAACATGGCCATCATCAAGGAGTTCATGCGCTTCAAGGTGCACATGGAG
GGCTCCGTGAACGGCCACGAGTTCGAGATCGAGGGCGAGGGCGAGGGCCGCCCCTACGAGGGCACCCAGA
CCGCCAAGCTGAAGGTGACCAAGGGTGGCCCCCTGCCCTTCGCCTGGGACATCCTGTCCCCTCAGTTCAT
GTACGGCTCCAAGGCCTACGTGAAGCACCCCGCCGACATCCCCGACTACTTGAAGCTGTCCTTCCCCGAG
GGCTTCAAGTGGGAGCGCGTGATGAACTTCGAGGACGGCGGCGTGGTGACCGTGACCCAGGACTCCTCCC
TGCAGGACGGCGAGTTCATCTACAAGGTGAAGCTGCGCGGCACCAACTTCCCCTCCGACGGCCCCGTAAT
GCAGAAGAAGACCATGGGCTGGGAGGCCTCCTCCGAGCGGATGTACCCCGAGGACGGCGCCCTGAAGGGC
GAGATCAAGCAGAGGCTGAAGCTGAAGGACGGCGGCCACTACGACGCTGAGGTCAAGACCACCTACAAGG
CCAAGAAGCCCGTGCAGCTGCCCGGCGCCTACAACGTCAACATCAAGTTGGACATCACCTCCCACAACGA
GGACTACACCATCGTGGAACAGTACGAACGCGCCGAGGGCCGCCACTCCACCGGCGGCATGGACGAGCTG
TACAAGTAATAGACGCGTGAATTCGATATCAAGCTTATCGATAATCAACCTCTGGATTACAAAATTTGTG
AAAGATTGACTGGTATTCTTAACTATGTTGCTCCTTTTACGCTATGTGGATACGCTGCTTTAATGCCTTT
GTATCATGCTATTGCTTCCCGTATGGCTTTCATTTTCTCCTCCTTGTATAAATCCTGGTTGCTGTCTCTT
TATGAGGAGTTGTGGCCCGTTGTCAGGCAACGTGGCGTGGTGTGCACTGTGTTTGCTGACGCAACCCCCA
CTGGTTGGGGCATTGCCACCACCTGTCAGCTCCTTTCCGGGACTTTCGCTTTCCCCCTCCCTATTGCCAC
GGCGGAACTCATCGCCGCCTGCCTTGCCCGCTGCTGGACAGGGGCTCGGCTGTTGGGCACTGACAATTCC
GTGGTGTTGTCGGGGAAATCATCGTCCTTTCCTTGGCTGCTCGCCTATGTTGCCACCTGGATTCTGCGCG
GGACGTCCTTCTGCTACGTCCCTTCGGCCCTCAATCCAGCGGACCTTCCTTCCCGCGGCCTGCTGCCGGC
TCTGCGGCCTCTTCCGCGTCTTCGCCTTCGCCCTCAGACGAGTCGGATCTCCCTTTGGGCCGCCTCCCCG
CATCGATACCGAGCGCTGCTCGAGAGATCTACGGGTGGCATCCCTGTGACCCCTCCCCAGTGCCTCTCCT
GGCCCTGGAAGTTGCCACTCCAGTGCCCACCAGCCTTGTCCTAATAAAATTAAGTTGCATCATTTTGTCT
GACTAGGTGTCCTTCTATAATATTATGGGGTGGAGGGGGGTGGTATGGAGCAAGGGGCAAGTTGGGAAGA
CAACCTGTAGGGCCTGCGGGGTCTATTGGGAACCAAGCTGGAGTGCAGTGGCACAATCTTGGCTCACTGC
AATCTCCGCCTCCTGGGTTCAAGCGATTCTCCTGCCTCAGCCTCCCGAGTTGTTGGGATTCCAGGCATGC
ATGACCAGGCTCAGCTAATTTTTGTTTTTTTGGTAGAGACGGGGTTTCACCATATTGGCCAGGCTGGTCT
CCAACTCCTAATCTCAGGTGATCTACCCACCTTGGCCTCCCAAATTGCTGGGATTACAGGCGTGAACCAC
TGCTCCCTTCCCTGTCCTTCTGATTTTGTAGGTAACCAGGCGCGTGAATTCACTCCTCAGGTGCAGGCTG
CCTATCAGAAGGTGGTGGCTGGTGTGGCCAATGCCCTGGCTCACAAATACCACTGAGATCTTTTTCCCTC
TGCCAAAAATTATGGGGACATCATGAAGCCCCTTGAGCATCTGACTTCTGGCTAATAAAGGAAATTTATT
TTCATTGCAATAGTGTGTTGGAATTTTTTGTGTCTCTCACTCGGAAGGACATATGGGAGGGCAAATCATT
TAAAACATCAGAATGAGTATTTGGTTTAGAGTTTGGCAACATATGCCCATATGCTGGCTGCCATGAACAA
AGGTTGGCTATAAAGAGGTCATCAGTATATGAAACAGCCCCCTGCTGTCCATTCCTTATTCCATAGAAAA
GCCTTGACTTGAGGTTAGATTTTTTTTATATTTTGTTTTGTGTTATTTTTTTCTTTAACATCCCTAAAAT
TTTCCTTACATGTTTTACTAGCCAGATTTTTCCTCCTCTCCTGACTACTCCCAGTCATAGCTGTCCCTCT
TCTCTTATGGAGATCCCTCGACCTGCAGCCCAAGCTTGGCGTAATCATGGTCATAGCTGTTTCCTGTGTG
AAATTGTTATCCGCTCACAATTCCACACAACATACGAGCCGGAAGCATAAAGTGTAAAGCCTGGGGTGCC
TAATGAGTGAGCTAACTCACATTAATTGCGTTGCGCTCACTGCCCGCTTTCCAGTCGGGAAACCTGTCGT
GCCAGCGGATCGACAGTACTAAGCTTTACTAGGGACAGGATTGGTGACAGAAAAGCCCCATCCTTAGGCC
TCCTCCTTCCTAGTCTCCTGATATTGGGTCTAACCCCCACCTCCTGTTAGGCAGATTCCTTATCTGGTGA
CACACCCCCATTTCCTGGAGCCATCTCTCTCCTTGCCAGAACCTCTAAGGTTTGCTTACGATGGAGCCAG
AGAGGATCCTGGGAGGGAGAGCTTGGCAGGGGGTGGGAGGGAAGGGGGGGATGCGTGACCTGCCCGGTTC
TCAGTGGCCACCCTGCGCTACCCTCTCCCAGAACCTGAGCTGCTCTGACGCGGCTGTCTGGTGCGTTTCA
CTGATCCTGGTGCTGCAGCTTCCTTACACTTCCCAAGAGGAGAAGCAGTTTGGAAAAACAAAATCAGAAT
AAGTTGGTCCTGAGTTCTAACTTTGGCTCTTCACCTTTCTAGTCCCCAATTTATATTGTTCCTCCGTGCG
TCAGTTTTACCTGTGAGATAAGGCCAGTAGCCAGCCCCGTCCTGGCAGGGCTGTGGTGAGGAGGGGGGTG
TCCGTGTGGAAAACTCCCTTTGTGAGAATGGTGCGTCCTAGGTGTTCACCAGGTCGTGGCCGCCTCTACT
CCCTTTCTCTTTCTCCATCCTTCTTTCCTTAAAGAGTCCCCAGTGCTATCTGGGACATATTCCTCCGCCC
AGAGCAGGGTCCCGCTTCCCTAAGGCCCTGCTCTGGGCTTCTGGGTTTGAGTCCTTGGCAAGCCCAGGAG
AGGCGCTCAGGCTTCCCTGTCCCCCTTCCTCGTCCACCATCTCATGCCCCTGGCTCTCCTGCCCCTTCCC
TACAGGGGTTCCTGGCTCTGCTCTAAGGGCAAGGGCGAATTCGCGGCCGCTAAATTCAATTCGCCCTATA
GTGAGTCGTATTACAATTCACTGGCCGTCGTTTTACAACGTCGTGACTGGGAAAACCCTGGCGTTACCCA
ACTTAATCGCCTTGCAGCACATCCCCCTTTCGCCAGCTGGCGTAATAGCGAAGAGGCCCGCACCGATCGC
CCTTCCCAACAGTTGCGCAGCCTATACGTACGGCAGTTTAAGGTTTACACCTATAAAAGAGAGAGCCGTT
ATCGTCTGTTTGTGGATGTACAGAGTGATATTATTGACACGCCGGGGCGACGGATGGTGATCCCCCTGGC
CAGTGCACGTCTGCTGTCAGATAAAGTCTCCCGTGAACTTTACCCGGTGGTGCATATCGGGGATGAAAGC
TGGCGCATGATGACCACCGATATGGCCAGTGTGCCGGTCTCCGTTATCGGGGAAGAAGTGGCTGATCTCA
GCCACCGCGAAAATGACATCAAAAACGCCATTAACCTGATGTTCTGGGGAATATAAATGTCAGGCATGAG
ATTATCAAAAAGGATCTTCACCTAGATCCTTTTCACGTAGAAAGCCAGTCCGCAGAAACGGTGCTGACCC
CGGATGAATGTCAGCTACTGGGCTATCTGGACAAGGGAAAACGCAAGCGCAAAGAGAAAGCAGGTAGCTT
GCAGTGGGCTTACATGGCGATAGCTAGACTGGGCGGTTTTATGGACAGCAAGCGAACCGGAATTGCCAGC
TGGGGCGCCCTCTGGTAAGGTTGGGAAGCCCTGCAAAGTAAACTGGATGGCTTTCTTGCCGCCAAGGATC
TGATGGCGCAGGGGATCAAGCTCTGATCAAGAGACAGGATGAGGATCGTTTCGCATGATTGAACAAGATG
GATTGCACGCAGGTTCTCCGGCCGCTTGGGTGGAGAGGCTATTCGGCTATGACTGGGCACAACAGACAAT
CGGCTGCTCTGATGCCGCCGTGTTCCGGCTGTCAGCGCAGGGGCGCCCGGTTCTTTTTGTCAAGACCGAC
CTGTCCGGTGCCCTGAATGAACTGCAAGACGAGGCAGCGCGGCTATCGTGGCTGGCCACGACGGGCGTTC
CTTGCGCAGCTGTGCTCGACGTTGTCACTGAAGCGGGAAGGGACTGGCTGCTATTGGGCGAAGTGCCGGG
GCAGGATCTCCTGTCATCTCACCTTGCTCCTGCCGAGAAAGTATCCATCATGGCTGATGCAATGCGGCGG
CTGCATACGCTTGATCCGGCTACCTGCCCATTCGACCACCAAGCGAAACATCGCATCGAGCGAGCACGTA
CTCGGATGGAAGCCGGTCTTGTCGATCAGGATGATCTGGACGAAGAGCATCAGGGGCTCGCGCCAGCCGA
ACTGTTCGCCAGGCTCAAGGCGAGCATGCCCGACGGCGAGGATCTCGTCGTGACCCATGCATGGCGATGC
CTGCTTGCCGAATATCATGGTGGAAAATGGCCGCTTTTCTGGATTCATCGACTGTGGCCGGCTGGGTGTG
GCGGACCGCTATCAGGACATAGCGTTGGCTACCCGTGATATTGCTGAAGAGCTTGGCGGCGAATGGGCTG
ACCGCTTCCTCGTGCTTTACGGTATCGCCGCTCCCGATTCGCAGCGCATCGCCTTCTATCGCCTTCTTGA
CGAGTTCTTCTGAATTATTAACGCTTACAATTTCCTGATGCGGTATTTTCTCCTTACGCATCTGTGCGGT
ATTTCACACCGCATCAGGTGGCACTTTTCGGGGAAATGTGCGCGGAACCCCTATTTGTTTATTTTTCTAA
ATACATTCAAATATGTATCCGCTCATGAGATTATCAAAAAGGATCTTCACCTAGATCCTTTTAAATTAAA
AATGAAGTTTTAAATCAATCTAAAGTATATATGAGTAAACTTGGTCTGACAGTTACCAATGCTTAATCAG
TGAGGCACCTATCTCAGCGATCTGTCTATTTCGTTCATCCATAGTTGCCTGACTCCCCGTCGTGTAGATA
ACTACGATACGGGAGGGCTTACCATCTGGCCCCAGTGCTGCAATGATACCGCGAGACCCACGCTCACCGG
CTCCAGATTTATCAGCAATAAACCAGCCAGCCGGAAGGGCCGAGCGCAGAAGTGGTCCTGCAACTTTATC
CGCCTCCATCCAGTCTATTAATTGTTGCCGGGAAGCTAGAGTAAGTAGTTCGCCAGTTAATAGTTTGCGC
AACGTTGTTGCCATTGCTACAGGCATCGTGGTGTCACGCTCGTCGTTTGGTATGGCTTCATTCAGCTCCG
GTTCCCAACGATCAAGGCGAGTTACATGATCCCCCATGTTGTGCAAAAAAGCGGTTAGCTCCTTCGGTCC
TCCGATCGTTGTCAGAAGTAAGTTGGCCGCAGTGTTATCACTCATGGTTATGGCAGCACTGCATAATTCT
CTTACTGTCATGCCATCCGTAAGATGCTTTTCTGTGACTGGTGAGTACTCAACCAAGTCATTCTGAGAAT
AGTGTATGCGGCGACCGAGTTGCTCTTGCCCGGCGTCAATACGGGATAATACCGCGCCACATAGCAGAAC
TTTAAAAGTGCTCATCATTGGAAAACGTTCTTCGGGGCGAAAACTCTCAAGGATCTTACCGCTGTTGAGA
TCCAGTTCGATGTAACCCACTCGTGCACCCAACTGATCTTCAGCATCTTTTACTTTCACCAGCGTTTCTG
GGTGAGCAAAAACAGGAAGGCAAAATGCCGCAAAAAAGGGAATAAGGGCGACACGGAAATGTTGAATACT
CATACTCTTCCTTTTTCAATATTATTGAAGCATTTATCAGGGTTATTGTCTCATGACCAAAATCCCTTAA
CGTGAGTTTTCGTTCCACTGAGCGTCAGACCCCGTAGAAAAGATCAAAGGATCTTCTTGAGATCCTTTTT
TTCTGCGCGTAATCTGCTGCTTGCAAACAAAAAAACCACCGCTACCAGCGGTGGTTTGTTTGCCGGATCA
AGAGCTACCAACTCTTTTTCCGAAGGTAACTGGCTTCAGCAGAGCGCAGATACCAAATACTGTTCTTCTA
GTGTAGCCGTAGTTAGGCCACCACTTCAAGAACTCTGTAGCACCGCCTACATACCTCGCTCTGCTAATCC
TGTTACCAGTGGCTGCTGCCAGTGGCGATAAGTCGTGTCTTACCGGGTTGGACTCAAGACGATAGTTACC
GGATAAGGCGCAGCGGTCGGGCTGAACGGGGGGTTCGTGCACACAGCCCAGCTTGGAGCGAACGACCTAC
ACCGAACTGAGATACCTACAGCGTGAGCTATGAGAAAGCGCCACGCTTCCCGAAGGGAGAAAGGCGGACA
GGTATCCGGTAAGCGGCAGGGTCGGAACAGGAGAGCGCACGAGGGAGCTTCCAGGGGGAAACGCCTGGTA
TCTTTATAGTCCTGTCGGGTTTCGCCACCTCTGACTTGAGCGTCGATTTTTGTGATGCTCGTCAGGGGGG
CGGAGCCTATGGAAAAACGCCAGCAACGCGGCCTTTTTACGGTTCCTGGCCTTTTGCTGGCCTTTTGCTC
ACATGTTCTTTCCTGCGTTATCCCCTGATTCTGTGGATAACCGTATTACCGCCTTTGAGTGAGCTGATAC
CGCTCGCCGCAGCCGAACGACCGAGCGCAGCGAGTCAGTGAGCGAGGAAGCGGAAGAGCGCCCAATACGC
AAACCGCCTCTCCCCGCGCGTTGGCCGATTCATTAATGCAGCTGGCACGACAGGTTTCCCGACTGGAAAG
CGGGCAGTGAGCGCAACGCAATTAATGTGAGTTAGCTCACTCATTAGGCACCCCAGGCTTTACACTTTAT
GCTTCCGGCTCGTATGTTGTGTGGAATTGTGAGCGGATAACAATTTCACACAGGAAACAGCTATGACCAT
GATTACGCCAAGCTCAGAATTAACCCTCACTAAAGGGT
Features (pLannotate 1.2.2; 34 found; start..end, strand, type, name):
     33..836     +  misc_feature   HA-L: left homology arm from the adeno-associated virus integration site (AAVS1) within intron 1 of the human PPP1R12C gene
    843..868     +  misc_feature   SA: splice acceptor site
    955..1554    +  CDS            PuroR: puromycin N-acetyltransferase; pac from Streptomyces alboniger; confers resistance to puromycin
   1592..1816    +  polyA_signal   bGH poly(A) signal: bovine growth hormone polyadenylation signal
   1822..2201    +  enhancer       CMV enhancer: human cytomegalovirus immediate early enhancer
   2203..2480    +  promoter       chicken β-actin promoter: No description available
   2482..3499    +  intron         chimeric intron: chimera between introns from chicken β-actin and rabbit β-globin
   3497..3565    +  CDS            HBB (fragment): HBB_LEPEU - Experimental evidence at protein level: Swiss-Prot protein existence level 1. Involved in oxygen transport from the lung to the various peripheral tissues. From Lepus europaeus (European hare).
   3569..4276    +  CDS            mCherry: mCherry is a basic (constitutively fluorescent) red fluorescent protein published in 2004, derived from Discosoma sp.. It is reported to be a very rapidly-maturing monomer with low acid sensitivity.
   4289..4313    +  misc_feature   MCS (fragment): pBluescript multiple cloning site
   4313..4901    +  misc_feature   WPRE: woodchuck hepatitis virus posttranscriptional regulatory element
   4933..5409    +  polyA_signal   hGH poly(A) signal: human growth hormone polyadenylation signal
   5433..5513    +  CDS            HBB (fragment): HBB_PONPY - Experimental evidence at transcript level: Swiss-Prot protein existence level 2. Involved in oxygen transport from the lung to the various peripheral tissues. From Pongo pygmaeus (Bornean orangutan).
   5584..5639    +  polyA_signal   β-globin poly(A) signal: rabbit β-globin polyadenylation signal (Gil and Proudfoot, 1987)
   6022..6044    -  protein_bind   lac operator (fragment): The lac repressor binds to the lac operator to inhibit transcription in E. coli. This inhibition can be relieved by adding lactose or isopropyl-β-D-thiogalactopyranoside (IPTG). lac repressor encoded by lacI
   6048..6078    -  promoter       lac promoter: promoter for the E. coli lac operon
   6093..6114    -  protein_bind   CAP binding site: CAP binding activates transcription in the presence of cAMP. E. coli catabolite activator protein
   6127..6166    -  CDS            lacI (fragment): lac repressor; lacI; The lac repressor binds to the lac operator to inhibit transcription in E. coli. This inhibition can be relieved by adding lactose or isopropyl-β-D-thiogalactopyranoside (IPTG).
   6188..7024    +  misc_feature   HA-R: right homology arm from the adeno-associated virus integration site (AAVS1) within intron 1 of the human PPP1R12C gene
   7065..7083    -  promoter       T7 promoter: promoter for bacteriophage T7 RNA polymerase
   7086..7233    +  CDS            lacZα (fragment): LacZα fragment of β-galactosidase; lacZ fragment
   7243..7546    +  CDS            ccdB (fragment): CcdB, a bacterial toxin that poisons DNA gyrase; ccdB; Plasmids containing the ccdB gene cannot be propagated in standard E. coli strains.
   7594..7863    +  CDS            tnpA (fragment): TN5P_ECOLX - Also known as tnp. Experimental evidence at protein level: Swiss-Prot protein existence level 1. Mediates transposition of transposon Tn5 by a 'cut and paste' mechanism. First, the monomeric transposase binds the 19 bp inverted DNA repeats flanking the transposon. Then, dimerization of the DNA- bound transposase creates a synaptic DNA complex. After nicking of the first DNA strand, excision of the transposon proceeds through a series of intermediates. The transposase then mediates the insertion of the transposon at a new site by strand transfer. The activity of the wild- type tran
   7895..8693    +  CDS            NeoR/KanR (fragment): aminoglycoside phosphotransferase from Tn5; aph(3')-II (or nptII); confers resistance to neomycin, kanamycin, and G418 (Geneticin®)
   8714..8764    -  misc_feature   bom (fragment): basis of mobility region from pBR322
   8791..8850    +  promoter       AmpR promoter (fragment): bla
   8943..9803    -  CDS            AmpR: β-lactamase; bla; confers resistance to ampicillin, carbenicillin, and related antibiotics
   9804..9856    -  promoter       AmpR promoter (fragment): bla
   9927..10515   +  rep_origin     ori: high-copy-number ColE1/pMB1/pBR322/pUC origin of replication
  10698..10790   +  CDS            lacI (fragment): lac repressor; lacI; The lac repressor binds to the lac operator to inhibit transcription in E. coli. This inhibition can be relieved by adding lactose or isopropyl-β-D-thiogalactopyranoside (IPTG).
  10803..10824   +  protein_bind   CAP binding site: CAP binding activates transcription in the presence of cAMP. E. coli catabolite activator protein
  10839..10869   +  promoter       lac promoter: promoter for the E. coli lac operon
  10873..10895   +  protein_bind   lac operator (fragment): The lac repressor binds to the lac operator to inhibit transcription in E. coli. This inhibition can be relieved by adding lactose or isopropyl-β-D-thiogalactopyranoside (IPTG). lac repressor encoded by lacI
  10938..10956   +  promoter       T3 promoter: promoter for bacteriophage T3 RNA polymerase
