[The description below was written by a language model from this plasmid's Addgene catalogue record and pLannotate feature annotations shown in this document.]
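Description:
AAVS1-Pur-CAG-mCherry is a mammalian donor plasmid of about 11 kb, designed for homology-directed knock-in of a constitutive red fluorescent reporter at the human AAVS1 safe-harbour locus in intron 1 of PPP1R12C. It is propagated in E. coli as a high-copy plasmid through a ColE1/pUC-type origin, with ampicillin selection from an intact β-lactamase gene. The backbone also carries annotated fragments of lacZα, ccdB, a Tn5 transposase and NeoR/KanR, along with lac regulatory elements and T7/T3 promoters. These appear to be cloning-vector remnants that lie outside the targeting cassette.

The payload sits between left and right AAVS1 homology arms of roughly 800 bp each. Immediately after the left arm, a splice acceptor precedes a promoterless puromycin N-acetyltransferase gene ending in a bGH polyadenylation signal. In this gene-trap arrangement, puromycin resistance should be expressed mainly when the cassette integrates correctly and is spliced into the endogenous PPP1R12C transcript, which enriches for on-target clones. Downstream lies the CAG promoter, made up of the CMV enhancer, the chicken β-actin promoter and a chimeric β-actin/β-globin intron. It drives mCherry, which was cloned between SalI and MluI sites and amplified from a DREADD-mCherry AAV plasmid. A WPRE follows to boost transcript stability and expression, and hGH and rabbit β-globin polyadenylation signals terminate the transcript.

The donor carries no nuclease of its own, and the record does not state which nuclease it is paired with to cut AAVS1. The associated publication concerns human pluripotent stem cell-derived neurons grafted into a mouse model of Parkinson's disease, which suggests use for generating stably labelled stem cell lines, though the record does not spell out this plasmid's specific role.
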