Addgene plasmid #80946: AAVS1-Pur-CAG-mCherry
Purpose: human AAVS1 site targeting donor plasmid for knocking-in mCherry expression cassette driven by CAG promoter
Depositing lab: Su-Chun Zhang. Depositing organization: University of Wisconsin, Madison. Publication: Chemical Control of Grafted Human PSC-Derived Neurons in a Mouse Model of Parkinson's Disease. Chen Y, Xiong M, Dong Y, Haberman A, Cao J, Liu H, Zhou W, Zhang SC. Cell Stem Cell. 2016 Jun 2;18(6):817-26. doi: 10.1016/j.stem.2016.03.014. Epub 2016 Apr 28. PubMed 27133795.
Backbone
  Vector backbone: AAVS1
  Backbone size w/o insert (bp): 10247
  Total vector size (bp): 10958
  Vector type: Mammalian Expression
  Selectable markers: Puromycin
Growth in bacteria
  Bacterial resistance: Ampicillin, 100 μg/mL
  Growth temperature: 37°C
  Growth strain: NEB Stable
  Copy number: High Copy
Gene/Insert
  Gene/Insert name: mCherry
  Insert size (bp): 711
  Promoter: CAG promoter
  Cloning method: Restriction Enzyme; 5′ cloning site SalI (not destroyed); 3′ cloning site MluI (not destroyed)
  Sequencing primers: 5′ ggcttctggcgtgtgaccggc; 3′ catagcgtaaaaggagcaaca
Resource information
  A portion of this plasmid was derived from a plasmid made by: The mCherry was amplified from pAAV-hSyn-DIO-hM4D(Gi)-mCherry (addgene #44362)
Terms and licenses: Academic/Nonprofit Terms; Industry Terms: Not Available to Industry
How to cite: AAVS1-Pur-CAG-mCherry was a gift from Su-Chun Zhang (Addgene plasmid # 80946 ; http://n2t.net/addgene:80946 ; RRID:Addgene_80946)
