>Addgene plasmid #80946 | AAVS1-Pur-CAG-mCherry | addgene partial sequence | sequence record 156391 | pCAG-F 5'-GCAACGTGCTGGTTATTGTG-3'
GTCGACGCCGCCACCATGGTGAGCAAGGGCGAGGAGGATAACATGGCCATCATCAAGGAGTTCATGCGCT
TCAAGGTGCACATGGAGGGCTCCGTGAACGGCCACGAGTTCGAGATCGAGGGCGAGGGCGAGGGCCGCCC
CTACGAGGGCACCCAGACCGCCAAGCTGAAGGTGACCAAGGGTGGCCCCCTGCCCTTCGCCTGGGACATC
CTGTCCCCTCAGTTCATGTACGGCTCCAAGGCCTACGTGAAGCACCCCGCCGACATCCCCGACTACTTGA
AGCTGTCCTTCCCCGAGGGCTTCAAGTGGGAGCGCGTGATGAACTTCGAGGACGGCGGCGTGGTGACCGT
GACCCAGGACTCCTCCCTGCAGGACGGCGAGTTCATCTACAAGGTGAAGCTGCGCGGCACCAACTTCCCC
TCCGACGGCCCCGTAATGCAGAAGAAGACCATGGGCTGGGAGGCCTCCTCCGAGCGGATGTACCCCGAGG
ACGGCGCCCTGAAGGGCGAGATCAAGCAGAGGCTGAAGCTGAAGGACGGCGGCCACTACGACGCTGAGGT
CAAGACCACCTACAAGGCCAAGAAGCCCGTGCAGCTGCCCGGCGCCTACAACGTCAACATCAAGTTGGAC
ATCACCTCCCACAACGAGGACTACACCATCGTGGAACAGTACGAACGCGCCGAGGGCCGCCACTCCACCG
GCGGCATGGACGAGCTGTACAAGTAATAGACGCGTGAATTCGATATCAAGCTTATCGATAATCAACCTCT
GGATTACAAAATTTGTGAAAGATTGACTGGTATTCTTAACTATGTTGCTCCTTTTACGCTATGTGGATAC
GCTGCTTTAATGCCTTT
