>Addgene plasmid #80946 | AAVS1-Pur-CAG-mCherry | addgene partial sequence | sequence record 156392 | WPRE-R 5'-CATAGCGTAAAAGGAGCAACA-3'
AATTTTGTAATCCAGAGGTTGATTATCGATAAGCTTGATATCGAATTCACGCGTCTATTACTTGTACAGC
TCGTCCATGCCGCCGGTGGAGTGGCGGCCCTCGGCGCGTTCGTACTGTTCCACGATGGTGTAGTCCTCGT
TGTGGGAGGTGATGTCCAACTTGATGTTGACGTTGTAGGCGCCGGGCAGCTGCACGGGCTTCTTGGCCTT
GTAGGTGGTCTTGACCTCAGCGTCGTAGTGGCCGCCGTCCTTCAGCTTCAGCCTCTGCTTGATCTCGCCC
TTCAGGGCGCCGTCCTCGGGGTACATCCGCTCGGAGGAGGCCTCCCAGCCCATGGTCTTCTTCTGCATTA
CGGGGCCGTCGGAGGGGAAGTTGGTGCCGCGCAGCTTCACCTTGTAGATGAACTCGCCGTCCTGCAGGGA
GGAGTCCTGGGTCACGGTCACCACGCCGCCGTCCTCGAAGTTCATCACGCGCTCCCACTTGAAGCCCTCG
GGGAAGGACAGCTTCAAGTAGTCGGGGATGTCGGCGGGGTGCTTCACGTAGGCCTTGGAGCCGTACATGA
ACTGAGGGGACAGGATGTCCCAGGCGAAGGGCAGGGGGCCACCCTTGGTCACCTTCAGCTTGGCGGTCTG
GGTGCCCTCGTAGGGGCGGCCCTCGCCCTCGCCCTCGATCTCGAACTCGTGGCCGTTCACGGAGCCCTCC
ATGTGCACCTTGAAGCGCATGAACTCCTTGATGATGGCCATGTTATCCTCCTCGCCCTTGCTCACCATGG
TGGCGGCGTCGACGAATTCTTTGCCAAAATGATGAGACAGCACAATAACCAGCACGTTGCCCAGGAGCTG
TAGGAAAAAGAAGAAGGCATGAACATGG
